Addgene plasmid #57319: Kaede-Nucleus-9
Purpose: Localization: Nucleus, Excitation: 508 / 572, Emission: 518 / 580
Depositing lab: Michael Davidson. Depositing organization: Florida State University, Tallahassee.
Backbone
  Vector backbone: Kaede-NLS
  Backbone size w/o insert (bp): 4750
  Vector type: Mammalian Expression
  Selectable markers: Neomycin (select with G418)
Growth in bacteria
  Bacterial resistance: Kanamycin, 50 μg/mL
  Growth temperature: 37°C
  Growth strain: DH5alpha
  Copy number: High Copy
Gene/Insert
  Gene/Insert name: SV40 T-Antigen Nuclear Localization Signal (NLS) (alt name: FN824658)
  Promoter: CMV
  Tag / fusion protein: Kaede-NLS
  Cloning method: Unknown
  Sequencing primers: 5′ CMV-F; 3′ SV40pA-R
Terms and licenses: Academic/Nonprofit Terms; Industry Terms: Not Available to Industry
Depositor comments: . Excitation = 508 / 572; Emission = 518 / 580
How to cite: Kaede-Nucleus-9 was a gift from Michael Davidson (Addgene plasmid # 57319 ; http://n2t.net/addgene:57319 ; RRID:Addgene_57319)
