[The description below was written by a language model from this plasmid's Addgene catalogue record.]
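Description:
Kaede-Nucleus-9 is a mammalian expression plasmid that produces the fluorescent protein Kaede fused to the nuclear localization signal (NLS) of the SV40 large T antigen, so that the fluorescent signal accumulates in the nucleus of transfected cells. The record lists the backbone as Kaede-NLS, about 4.75 kb without the insert, and expression is driven by the CMV promoter, a strong constitutive promoter in most mammalian cell lines. The use of an SV40 polyA reverse sequencing primer suggests that the transcript is terminated by an SV40 polyadenylation signal, although no feature table is provided to confirm the layout. The cloning method is recorded as unknown, and the record does not state the arrangement of the fusion, such as whether the NLS sits at the N- or C-terminus of Kaede, how many copies are present, or the nature of any linker (the "9" in the name is not explained).

In bacteria the plasmid is maintained at high copy under kanamycin selection, and in mammalian cells a neomycin resistance marker allows selection of stable transfectants with G418. The two excitation/emission pairs listed (508/518 nm and 572/580 nm) reflect Kaede's behaviour as a photoconvertible protein: it emits green fluorescence in its native state and shifts irreversibly to red emission after illumination with ultraviolet or violet light. The construct is therefore suited for use as a nuclear marker in live- or fixed-cell imaging, and for optical highlighting experiments in which selected nuclei or cells are photoconverted and then tracked over time against the unconverted green population.
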