>Addgene plasmid #57319 | Kaede-Nucleus-9 | depositor partial sequence | sequence record 88453 | insert sequence
TGTCGTAACAACTCCGCCCCATTGACGCAAATGGGCGGTAGGCGTGTACGGTGGGAGGTCTATATAAGCA
GAGCTGGTTTAGTGAACCGTCAGATCCGCTAGCATTGCCACCATGGTGAGTCTGATTAAACCAGAAATGA
AGATCAAGCTGCTTATGGAAGGCAATGTAAACGGGCACCAGTTTGTTATTGAGGGAGATGGAAAAGGCCA
TCCTTTTGAGGGAAAACAGAGTATGGACCTTGTAGTCAAAGAAGGCGCACCTCTCCCTTTTGCCTACGAT
ATCTTGACAACAGCATTCCATTATGGTAACAGGGTTTTTGCTAAATACCCAGACCATATACCAGACTACT
TCAAGCAGTCGTTTCCCAAAGGGTTTTCTTGGGAGCGAAGCCTGATGTTCGAGGACGGGGGCGTTTGCAT
CGCTACAAATGACATAACACTGAAAGGAGACACTTTTTTTAACAAAGTTCGATTTGATGGCGTAAACTTT
CCCCCAAATGGTCCTGTTATGCAGAAGAAGACTCTGAAATGGGAGGCATCCACTGAGAAAATGTATTTGC
GTGATGGAGTGTTGACGGGCGATATTACAATGGCTCTGCTGCTTAAAGGAGATGTCCATTACCGATGTGA
CTTCAGAACTACTTACAAATCTAGGCAGGAGGGTGTCAAGTTGCCAGGATATCACTTTGTCGATCACTGC
ATCAGCATATTGAGGCATGACAAAGACTACAACGAGGTTAAGCTGTATGAGCACGCTGTTGCCCATTCTG
GATTGCCGGACAACGTCAAGGGATCCTCCGGACTCAGATCTCGAGCTGATCCAAAAAAGAAGAGAAAGGT
AGATCCAAAAAAGAAGAGAAAGGTAGATCCAAAAAAGAAGAGAAAGGTAAAGCTTGAATAAGCGGCCGCG
ACTCTAGATCATAATCAGCCATACCACATT
