>Addgene plasmid #57319 | Kaede-Nucleus-9 | addgene partial sequence | sequence record 149091 | SV40pA-R 5'-GAAATTTGTGATGCTATTGC-3'
ATAAACAAGTTAACAACAACAATTGCATTCATTTTATGTTTCAGGTTCAGGGGGAGGTGTGGGAGGTTTT
TTAAAGCAAGTAAAACCTCTACAAATGTGGTATGGCTGATTATGATCTAGAGTCGCGGCCGCTTATTCAA
GCTTTACCTTTCTCTTCTTTTTTGGATCTACCTTTCTCTTCTTTTTTGGATCTACCTTTCTCTTCTTTTT
TGGATCAGCTCGAGATCTGAGTCCGGAGGATCCCTTGACGTTGTCCGGCAATCCAGAATGGGCAACAGCG
TGCTCATACAGCTTAACCTCGTTGTAGTCTTTGTCATGCCTCAATATGCTGATGCAGTGATCGACAAAGT
GATATCCTGGCAACTTGACACCCTCCTGCCTAGATTTGTAAGTAGTTCTGAAGTCACATCGGTAATGGAC
ATCTCCTTTAAGCAGCAGAGCCATTGTAATATCGCCCGTCAACACTCCATCACGCAAATACATTTTCTCA
GTGGATGCCTCCCATTTCAGAGTCTTCTTCTGCATAACAGGACCATTTGGGGGAAAGTTTACGCCATCAA
ATCGAACTTTGTTAAAAAAAGTGTCTCCTTTCAGTGTTATGTCATTTGTAGCGATGCAAACGCCCCCGTC
CTCGAACATCAGGCTTCGCTCCCAAGAAAACCCTTTGGGAAACGACTGCTTGAAGTAGTCTGGTATATGG
TCTGGGTATTTAGCAAAAACCCTGTTACCATAATGGAATGCTGTTGTCAAGATATCGTAGGCAAA
